>Addgene plasmid #171542 | pGEX-4T-1-DGCR8-2xdsRBD(+6) | addgene full sequence | sequence record 339626 | Addgene NGS Result
CGACTGGAGTGCCATGTCCGGTTTTCAACAAACCATGCAAATGCTGAATGAGGGCATCGTTCCCACTGCG
ATGCTGGTTGCCAACGATCAGATGGCGCTGGGCGCAATGCGCGCCATTACCGAGTCCGGGCTGCGCGTTG
GTGCGGATATCTCGGTAGTGGGATACGACGATACCGAAGACAGCTCATGTTATATCCCGCCGTTAACCAC
CATCAAACAGGATTTTCGCCTGCTGGGGCAAACCAGCGTGGACCGCTTGCTGCAACTCTCTCAGGGCCAG
GCGGTGAAGGGCAATCAGCTGTTGCCCGTCTCACTGGTGAAAAGAAAAACCACCCTGGCGCCCAATACGC
AAACCGCCTCTCCCCGCGCGTTGGCCGATTCATTAATGCAGCTGGCACGACAGGTTTCCCGACTGGAAAG
CGGGCAGTGAGCGCAACGCAATTAATGTAAGTTAGCTCACTCATTAGGCACCCCAGGCTTTACACTTTAT
GCTTCCGGCTCGTATGTTGTGTGGAATTGTGAGCGGATAACAATTTCACACAGGAAACAGCTATGACCAT
GATTACGGATTCACTGGCCGTCGTTTTACAACGTCGTGACTGGGAAAACCCTGGCGTTACCCAACTTAAT
CGCCTTGCAGCACATCCCCCTTTCGCCAGCTGGCGTAATAGCGAAGAGGCCCGCACCGATCGCCCTTCCC
AACAGTTGCGCAGCCTGAATGGCGAATGGCGCTTTGCCTGGTTTCCGGCACCAGAAGCGGTGCCGGAAAG
CTGGCTGGAGTGCGATCTTCCTGAGGCCGATACTGTCGTCGTCCCCTCAAACTGGCAGATGCACGGTTAC
GATGCGCCCATCTACACCAACGTGACCTATCCCATTACGGTCAATCCGCCGTTTGTTCCCACGGAGAATC
CGACGGGTTGTTACTCGCTCACATTTAATGTTGATGAAAGCTGGCTACAGGAAGGCCAGACGCGAATTAT
TTTTGATGGCGTTGGAATTAGCTTATCGACTGCACGGTGCACCAATGCTTCTGGCGTCAGGCAGCCATCG
GAAGCTGTGGTATGGCTGTGCAGGTCGTAAATCACTGCATAATTCGTGTCGCTCAAGGCGCACTCCCGTT
CTGGATAATGTTTTTTGCGCCGACATCATAACGGTTCTGGCAAATATTCTGAAATGAGCTGTTGACAATT
AATCATCGGCTCGTATAATGTGTGGAATTGTGAGCGGATAACAATTTCACACAGGAAACAGTATTCATGT
CCCCTATACTAGGTTATTGGAAAATTAAGGGCCTTGTGCAACCCACTCGACTTCTTTTGGAATATCTTGA
AGAAAAATATGAAGAGCATTTGTATGAGCGCGATGAAGGTGATAAATGGCGAAACAAAAAGTTTGAATTG
GGTTTGGAGTTTCCCAATCTTCCTTATTATATTGATGGTGATGTTAAATTAACACAGTCTATGGCCATCA
TACGTTATATAGCTGACAAGCACAACATGTTGGGTGGTTGTCCAAAAGAGCGTGCAGAGATTTCAATGCT
TGAAGGAGCGGTTTTGGATATTAGATACGGTGTTTCGAGAATTGCATATAGTAAAGACTTTGAAACTCTC
AAAGTTGATTTTCTTAGCAAGCTACCTGAAATGCTGAAAATGTTCGAAGATCGTTTATGTCATAAAACAT
ATTTAAATGGTGATCATGTAACCCATCCTGACTTCATGTTGTATGACGCTCTTGATGTTGTTTTATACAT
GGACCCAATGTGCCTGGATGCGTTCCCAAAATTAGTTTGTTTTAAAAAACGTATTGAAGCTATCCCACAA
ATTGATAAGTACTTGAAATCCAGCAAGTATATAGCATGGCCTTTGCAGGGCTGGCAAGCCACGTTTGGTG
GTGGCGACCATCCTCCAAAATCGGATCTGGTTCCGCGTGGATCCCCGGAATTCGAGTTTGTTATTAACCC
CAACGGGAAATCCGAGGTCTGCATCCTGCACGAGTACATGCAGCGTGTCCTCAAGACCCTTCGGACTGAA
GGTGTCCGCCCTGTCTATAATTTCTTTGAATGTGAGAACCCAAGTGAGCCTTTTGGTGCCTCGGTGACCA
TTGATGGTGTGACTTACGGATCTGGAACTGCAAGCAGCAAAAAACTTGCGAAGAATAAAGCTGCCCGAGC
TACACTGGAAATCCTCATCCCTGACTTTGTTAAACAGACCTCTGAAGAGAAGCCCAAAGACAGTGAAGAA
CTCGAGTATTTTAACCACATCAGCATCGAGGACTCGCGGGTCTACGAGCTGACCAGCAAGGCTGGGCTGT
TGTCTCCATATCAGATCCTCCACGAGTGCCTTAAAAGAAACCATGGGATGACCCTTCGGACTGAAGGTGG
TGACACGTCTATCAAGTTTGAAGTGGTTCCTGGGAAAAACCAGAAGAGTGAATACGTCATGGCGTGTGGC
AAGCACACAGTGCGCGGGTGGTGTAAGAACAAGAGAGTTGGAAAGCAGTTAGCCTCACAGAAGATCCTTC
AGCTGCTGCACCCACATGTCAAGAACTGGGGGTCTTTACTGCGCATGTATGGCCGTGAGAGCAGCAAGAT
GGTCAAGCAGGAGACATCGGACAAGAGTGTGATTGAGCTGCAGCAGTATGCCAAGAAGAACAAGCCCAAC
CTGCACATCCTCAGCAAGCTCCAAGAGGAGATGAAGAGGCTAGCTGAGGAAAGGGAGGAGACTCGAAAGA
AGCCCAAGATGTCCATTGTGGCGTCCGCCCAGCCTGGCGGTGAGCCCCTGTGCACCGTGGACGTGTGAGT
TAACGTCGAGCGGCCGCATCGTGACTGACTGACGATCTGCCTCGCGCGTTTCGGTGATGACGGTGAAAAC
CTCTGACACATGCAGCTCCCGGAGACGGTCACAGCTTGTCTGTAAGCGGATGCCGGGAGCAGACAAGCCC
GTCAGGGCGCGTCAGCGGGTGTTGGCGGGTGTCGGGGCGCAGCCATGACCCAGTCACGTAGCGATAGCGG
AGTGTATAATTCTTGAAGACGAAAGGGCCTCGTGATACGCCTATTTTTATAGGTTAATGTCATGATAATA
ATGGTTTCTTAGACGTCAGGTGGCACTTTTCGGGGAAATGTGCGCGGAACCCCTATTTGTTTATTTTTCT
AAATACATTCAAATATGTATCCGCTCATGAGACAATAACCCTGATAAATGCTTCAATAATATTGAAAAAG
GAAGAGTATGAGTATTCAACATTTCCGTGTCGCCCTTATTCCCTTTTTTGCGGCATTTTGCCTTCCTGTT
TTTGCTCACCCAGAAACGCTGGTGAAAGTAAAAGATGCTGAAGATCAGTTGGGTGCACGAGTGGGTTACA
TCGAACTGGATCTCAACAGCGGTAAGATCCTTGAGAGTTTTCGCCCCGAAGAACGTTTTCCAATGATGAG
CACTTTTAAAGTTCTGCTATGTGGCGCGGTATTATCCCGTGTTGACGCCGGGCAAGAGCAACTCGGTCGC
CGCATACACTATTCTCAGAATGACTTGGTTGAGTACTCACCAGTCACAGAAAAGCATCTTACGGATGGCA
TGACAGTAAGAGAATTATGCAGTGCTGCCATAACCATGAGTGATAACACTGCGGCCAACTTACTTCTGAC
AACGATCGGAGGACCGAAGGAGCTAACCGCTTTTTTGCACAACATGGGGGATCATGTAACTCGCCTTGAT
CGTTGGGAACCGGAGCTGAATGAAGCCATACCAAACGACGAGCGTGACACCACGATGCCTGCAGCAATGG
CAACAACGTTGCGCAAACTATTAACTGGCGAACTACTTACTCTAGCTTCCCGGCAACAATTAATAGACTG
GATGGAGGCGGATAAAGTTGCAGGACCACTTCTGCGCTCGGCCCTTCCGGCTGGCTGGTTTATTGCTGAT
AAATCTGGAGCCGGTGAGCGTGGGTCTCGCGGTATCATTGCAGCACTGGGGCCAGATGGTAAGCCCTCCC
GTATCGTAGTTATCTACACGACGGGGAGTCAGGCAACTATGGATGAACGAAATAGACAGATCGCTGAGAT
AGGTGCCTCACTGATTAAGCATTGGTAACTGTCAGACCAAGTTTACTCATATATACTTTAGATTGATTTA
AAACTTCATTTTTAATTTAAAAGGATCTAGGTGAAGATCCTTTTTGATAATCTCATGACCAAAATCCCTT
AACGTGAGTTTTCGTTCCACTGAGCGTCAGACCCCGTAGAAAAGATCAAAGGATCTTCTTGAGATCCTTT
TTTTCTGCGCGTAATCTGCTGCTTGCAAACAAAAAAACCACCGCTACCAGCGGTGGTTTGTTTGCCGGAT
CAAGAGCTACCAACTCTTTTTCCGAAGGTAACTGGCTTCAGCAGAGCGCAGATACCAAATACTGTCCTTC
TAGTGTAGCCGTAGTTAGGCCACCACTTCAAGAACTCTGTAGCACCGCCTACATACCTCGCTCTGCTAAT
CCTGTTACCAGTGGCTGCTGCCAGTGGCGATAAGTCGTGTCTTACCGGGTTGGACTCAAGACGATAGTTA
CCGGATAAGGCGCAGCGGTCGGGCTGAACGGGGGGTTCGTGCACACAGCCCAGCTTGGAGCGAACGACCT
ACACCGAACTGAGATACCTACAGCGTGAGCTATGAGAAAGCGCCACGCTTCCCGAAGGGAGAAAGGCGGA
CAGGTATCCGGTAAGCGGCAGGGTCGGAACAGGAGAGCGCACGAGGGAGCTTCCAGGGGGAAACGCCTGG
TATCTTTATAGTCCTGTCGGGTTTCGCCACCTCTGACTTGAGCGTCGATTTTTGTGATGCTCGTCAGGGG
GGCGGAGCCTATGGAAAAACGCCAGCAACGCGGCCTTTTTACGGTTCCTGGCCTTTTGCTGGCCTTTTGC
TCACATGTTCTTTCCTGCGTTATCCCCTGATTCTGTGGATAACCGTATTACCGCCTTTGAGTGAGCTGAT
ACCGCTCGCCGCAGCCGAACGACCGAGCGCAGCGAGTCAGTGAGCGAGGAAGCGGAAGAGCGCCTGATGC
GGTATTTTCTCCTTACGCATCTGTGCGGTATTTCACACCGCATAAATTCCGACACCATCGAATGGCGCAA
AACCTTTCGCGGTATGGCATGATAGCGCCCGGAAGAGAGTCAATTCAGGGTGGTGAATGTGAAACCAGTA
ACGTTATACGATGTCGCAGAGTATGCCGGTGTCTCTTATCAGACCGTTTCCCGCGTGGTGAACCAGGCCA
GCCACGTTTCTGCGAAAACGCGGGAAAAAGTGGAAGCGGCGATGGCGGAGCTGAATTACATTCCCAACCG
CGTGGCACAACAACTGGCGGGCAAACAGTCGTTGCTGATTGGCGTTGCCACCTCCAGTCTGGCCCTGCAC
GCGCCGTCGCAAATTGTCGCGGCGATTAAATCTCGCGCCGATCAACTGGGTGCCAGCGTGGTGGTGTCGA
TGGTAGAACGAAGCGGCGTCGAAGCCTGTAAAGCGGCGGTGCACAATCTTCTCGCGCAACGCGTCAGTGG
GCTGATCATTAACTATCCGCTGGATGACCAGGATGCCATTGCTGTGGAAGCTGCCTGCACTAATGTTCCG
GCGTTATTTCTTGATGTCTCTGACCAGACACCCATCAACAGTATTATTTTCTCCCATGAAGACGGTACGC
GACTGGGCGTGGAGCATCTGGTCGCATTGGGTCACCAGCAAATCGCGCTGTTAGCGGGCCCATTAAGTTC
TGTCTCGGCGCGTCTGCGTCTGGCTGGCTGGCATAAATATCTCACTCGCAATCAAATTCAGCCGATAGCG
GAACGGGAAGG
Features (pLannotate 1.2.2; 17 found; start..end, strand, type, name):
    443..464     +  protein_bind   CAP binding site: CAP binding activates transcription in the presence of cAMP. E. coli catabolite activator protein
    479..509     +  promoter       lac promoter: promoter for the E. coli lac operon
    517..533     +  protein_bind   lac operator: The lac repressor binds to the lac operator to inhibit transcription in E. coli. This inhibition can be relieved by adding lactose or isopropyl-β-D-thiogalactopyranoside (IPTG). lac repressor encoded by lacI
    553..726     +  CDS            lacZα: LacZα fragment of β-galactosidase; lacZ fragment
    990..1106    -  CDS            yciV (fragment): RNAAM_ECOLI - Also known as trpH From Escherichia coli (strain K12).
   1182..1210    +  promoter       tac promoter: strong E. coli promoter; hybrid between the trp and lac UV5 promoters
   1218..1234    +  protein_bind   lac operator: The lac repressor binds to the lac operator to inhibit transcription in E. coli. This inhibition can be relieved by adding lactose or isopropyl-β-D-thiogalactopyranoside (IPTG). lac repressor encoded by lacI
   1257..1910    +  CDS            GST26_SCHJA: Experimental evidence at protein level: Swiss-Prot protein existence level 1. GST isoenzymes appear to play a central role in the parasite detoxification system. Other functions are also suspected including a role in increasing the solubility of haematin in the parasite gut. From Schistosoma japonicum (Blood fluke).
   1944..2795    +  CDS            DGCR8 (fragment): DGCR8_HUMAN - Also known as C22orf12, DGCRK6. Experimental evidence at protein level: Swiss-Prot protein existence level 1. Component of the microprocessor complex that acts as a RNA- and heme-binding protein that is involved in the initial step of microRNA (miRNA) biogenesis. Component of the microprocessor complex that is required to process primary miRNA transcripts (pri-miRNAs) to release precursor miRNA (pre-miRNA) in the nucleus. Within the microprocessor complex, DGCR8 function as a molecular anchor necessary for the recognition of pri-miRNA at dsRNA-ssRNA junction and directs DROSHA to
   2837..2876    +  CDS            rop (fragment): Rop protein, which maintains plasmids at low copy number; rop
   2978..3018    +  misc_feature   bom (fragment): basis of mobility region from pBR322
   3123..3227    +  promoter       AmpR promoter: bla
   3228..4088    +  CDS            AmpR: β-lactamase; bla; confers resistance to ampicillin, carbenicillin, and related antibiotics
   4259..4847    +  rep_origin     ori: high-copy-number ColE1/pMB1/pBR322/pUC origin of replication
   5033..5084    -  misc_feature   bom (fragment): basis of mobility region from pBR322
   5091..5168    +  promoter       lacI promoter: lacI
   5169..430     +  CDS            lacI (across the origin): lac repressor; lacI; The lac repressor binds to the lac operator to inhibit transcription in E. coli. This inhibition can be relieved by adding lactose or isopropyl-β-D-thiogalactopyranoside (IPTG).
