[The description below was written by a language model from this plasmid's Addgene catalogue record and pLannotate feature annotations shown in this document.]
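Description:
pGEX-4T-1-DGCR8-2xdsRBD(+6) is a bacterial expression plasmid built on the pGEX-4T-1 backbone for producing a glutathione S-transferase fusion of a human DGCR8 fragment in E. coli. It replicates from a ColE1/pMB1-type origin and is selected with ampicillin through the bla (AmpR) gene and its own promoter. The catalogue entry lists it as low copy, although the automated annotation labels the origin generically as a high-copy family member. Short rop and bom remnants from pBR322 are also annotated. The backbone carries lacI with its promoter, as well as a leftover lac promoter/operator–lacZα segment typical of pGEX vectors.

The expression cassette consists of the hybrid tac promoter followed by a lac operator, so transcription is held off by the plasmid-encoded Lac repressor and switched on with IPTG. This drives the Schistosoma japonicum GST coding sequence, followed shortly downstream by the DGCR8 fragment. According to the record, this fragment runs from E502 to the C-terminus of the protein, a region that, as the construct name indicates, includes the two double-stranded RNA-binding domains. DGCR8 is the RNA-binding partner of DROSHA in the microprocessor complex that processes primary microRNA transcripts. This version carries a six-residue insertion in the L1 region of a dsRBD; the record does not say which domain or domains are modified, and the cloning sites are not recorded. The GST tag allows affinity purification on glutathione resin. The construct appears intended for making recombinant mutant protein to test how lengthening the L1 region affects dsRBD function, in line with the theme of the associated publication.
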