Addgene plasmid #171542: pGEX-4T-1-DGCR8-2xdsRBD(+6)
Purpose: Encodes a DGCR8 fragment extending from E502 to the C-terminus
Depositing lab: Yan Zeng. Depositing organization: Nanjing Agricultural University. Publication: Extending the L1 region in canonical double-stranded RNA-binding domains impairs their functions. Zhang X, Li P, Zhong H, Yang F, Liu F, Yedid G, Zeng Y. Acta Biochim Biophys Sin (Shanghai). 2021 Mar 26;53(4):463-471. doi: 10.1093/abbs/gmab014. PubMed 33751023.
Backbone
  Vector backbone: pGEX-4T-1
  Vector type: Bacterial Expression
Growth in bacteria
  Bacterial resistance: Ampicillin, 100 μg/mL
  Growth temperature: 37°C
  Growth strain: DH5alpha
  Copy number: Low Copy
Gene/Insert
  Gene/Insert name: DGCR8
  Species: H. sapiens (human)
  Mutation: a six amino acid_TRLTEG_insertion in the L1 region
  Entrez Gene: DGCR8 (a.k.a. C22orf12, DGCRK6, Gy1, pasha)
  Cloning method: Restriction Enzyme; 5′ cloning site Unknown (unknown if destroyed)
Terms and licenses: Academic/Nonprofit Terms; Industry Terms: Not Available to Industry
How to cite: pGEX-4T-1-DGCR8-2xdsRBD(+6) was a gift from Yan Zeng (Addgene plasmid # 171542 ; http://n2t.net/addgene:171542 ; RRID:Addgene_171542)
